Addgene plasmid #49656: pVRa03_1244
Depositing lab: Christopher Voigt. Depositing organization: University of California, San Francisco (UCSF). Publication: Design of orthogonal genetic switches based on a crosstalk map of sigmas, anti-sigmas, and promoters. Rhodius VA, Segall-Shapiro TH, Sharon BD, Ghodasara A, Orlova E, Tabakh H, Burkhardt DH, Clancy K, Peterson TC, Gross CA, Voigt CA. Mol Syst Biol. 2013 Oct 29;9:702. doi: 10.1038/msb.2013.58. PubMed 24169405.
Backbone
  Vector backbone: pVRa
  Vector type: Bacterial Expression, Synthetic Biology
Growth in bacteria
  Bacterial resistance: Ampicillin, 100 μg/mL
  Growth temperature: 37°C
  Growth strain: DH10B
  Copy number: Low Copy
Gene/Insert
  Gene/Insert name: ECF03_1244
  Species: Porphyromonas gingivalis W83
  Mutation: Codon optimized for E.coli
  Promoter: pT7-lacO
  Tag / fusion protein: His6-PreScission (N terminal on backbone)
  Cloning method: Restriction Enzyme; 5′ cloning site NdeI (not destroyed); 3′ cloning site HindIII (not destroyed)
  Sequencing primers: 5′ CGATATAGGCGCCAGCAAC; 3′ CAGCAGCCAACTCAGCTTC
Terms and licenses: Academic/Nonprofit Terms; Industry Terms: Not Available to Industry
How to cite: pVRa03_1244 was a gift from Christopher Voigt (Addgene plasmid # 49656 ; http://n2t.net/addgene:49656 ; RRID:Addgene_49656)
