[The description below was written by a language model from this plasmid's Addgene catalogue record and pLannotate feature annotations shown in this document.]
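Description:
pVRa03_1244 is a low-copy bacterial expression plasmid built on the pVRa backbone and catalogued for bacterial expression and synthetic biology. Its feature table shows a pET-like architecture. A ColE1/pBR322-type origin is accompanied by the bom mobility region and the rop gene, which holds copy number down and agrees with the "low copy" annotation. An f1 phage origin is also present. Selection is by ampicillin through the bla promoter and β-lactamase gene. The short tetracycline-resistance fragments flanking the lacI cassette appear to be non-functional pBR322 remnants rather than a usable marker.

The payload is ECF03_1244, an extracytoplasmic-function (ECF) sigma factor gene from Porphyromonas gingivalis W83, codon optimized for E. coli and cloned between NdeI and HindIII sites that remain intact. It is driven by a T7 promoter fused to a lac operator, followed by the strong T7 gene 10 ribosome binding site, and transcription ends at a T7 terminator. The plasmid carries its own lacI gene and promoter, so expression requires T7 RNA polymerase in the host and is repressed until lactose or IPTG relieves it. The catalogue records an N-terminal His6 tag with a PreScission protease site supplied by the backbone. The automated annotation picks up only a short His-type tag fragment just downstream of the RBS, and it does not annotate the sigma factor coding region itself, which presumably spans the plasmid's numbering origin. Further tag-like fragments (a His run and a T7 gene 10-derived segment) lie just before the terminator, probably as vector-derived sequence, and the record does not say whether they are translated.

The associated publication mapped crosstalk among sigma factors, anti-sigmas and promoters to design orthogonal genetic switches, so this plasmid is presumably the inducible sigma-factor expression component of that set.
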