Features (pLannotate 1.2.2; 19 found; start..end, strand, type, name):
    595..612     +  CDS            9xHis (fragment): 9xHis affinity tag
    622..671     +  CDS            SET1 (fragment): solubility-enhancement tag derived from T7 phage gene 10B
    679..726     +  terminator     T7 terminator: transcription terminator for bacteriophage T7 RNA polymerase
    763..1218    +  rep_origin     f1 ori (sequence partly withheld): f1 bacteriophage origin of replication; arrow indicates direction of (+) strand synthesis
   1245..1349    +  promoter       AmpR promoter: bla
   1350..2210    +  CDS            AmpR: β-lactamase; bla; confers resistance to ampicillin, carbenicillin, and related antibiotics
   2381..2969    +  rep_origin     ori: high-copy-number ColE1/pMB1/pBR322/pUC origin of replication
   3155..3297    -  misc_feature   bom: basis of mobility region from pBR322
   3399..3590    -  CDS            rop: Rop protein, which maintains plasmids at low copy number; rop
   3607..3987    +  CDS            YPB1_ECOLX: Protein predicted: Swiss-Prot protein existence level 4. From Escherichia coli.
   4059..4350    -  CDS            TcR (fragment): tetracycline efflux protein; tet; confers resistance to tetracycline
   4365..4386    -  protein_bind   CAP binding site: CAP binding activates transcription in the presence of cAMP. E. coli catabolite activator protein
   4399..5481    -  CDS            lacI: lac repressor; lacI; The lac repressor binds to the lac operator to inhibit transcription in E. coli. This inhibition can be relieved by adding lactose or isopropyl-β-D-thiogalactopyranoside (IPTG).
   5482..5559    -  promoter       lacI promoter: lacI
   5567..5846    -  CDS            TcR (fragment): tetracycline efflux protein; tet; confers resistance to tetracycline
   5868..5886    +  promoter       T7 promoter: promoter for bacteriophage T7 RNA polymerase
   5887..5911    +  protein_bind   lac operator: The lac repressor binds to the lac operator to inhibit transcription in E. coli. This inhibition can be relieved by adding lactose or isopropyl-β-D-thiogalactopyranoside (IPTG). lac repressor encoded by lacI
   5926..5948    +  RBS            RBS: efficient ribosome binding site from bacteriophage T7 gene 10 (Olins and Rangwala, 1989)
   5967..5983    +  CDS            capTEV™ (fragment): composite tag for in vivo biotinylation, TEV protease cleavage, and 6xHis tagging
>Addgene plasmid #49656 | pVRa03_1244 | depositor full sequence | sequence record 74425 | pVRa03_1244 sequence 6020 bps
ATGGCAGATAAACTGCTGATTAGCGAAGAAGAACTGCTGGAAGAACTGCGTGATCCGGCACGTCGTCGTA
TGGCATTTGAAAAAGTTGTGCGTCTGTATAACCGCAAACTGTATTGGCAGATTCGTCGCATGGTTCTGAG
CCATGATGATACCGATGATCTGCTGCAGAACACCTTTATGAAAGCATGGTCAGCACTGGATGGTTTTCGT
GGTGAAGCAAAACTGAGCACCTGGCTGTATCGTATTGCAATGTATGAAAGCCTGAATTTTCTGAAAAAAA
AGAAAATTGAAGATGATATGAGCATTAGCATTACCGATGAGAATAGCTATCTGCTGGATAATCTGACCGG
TGATGTGTATTTTGATGGTGATGAAGCCGAAATCACCTTTCAGAAAGCAATTCTGGAACTGCCGGATAAA
CAGCGTCTGGTTTTTAATCTGCGCTATTATGATGAGATGCCGTATGAAAAAATGGCAGAAATTACCGGCA
CCAGCGAAGGTGCACTGAAAGCAAGCTATCACCATGCAGTTAAAAAACTGGAACGTTTTCTGAGTCCGGA
TGATTAAGGATCCAAGCTTGCGGCCGCACTCGAGCACCACCACCACCACCACTGAGATCCGGCTGCTAAC
AAAGCCCGAAAGGAAGCTGAGTTGGCTGCTGCCACCGCTGAGCAATAACTAGCATAACCCCTTGGGGCCT
CTAAACGGGTCTTGAGGGGTTTTTTGCTGAAAGGAGGAACTATATCCGGATTGGCGAATGGG
[124 nt withheld, positions 763-886]
C
[91 nt withheld, positions 888-978]
A
[49 nt withheld, positions 980-1028]
CCTTTGACGTTGGAGTCCACGTTCTTT
[37 nt withheld, positions 1056-1092]
ACCCTATCTCGGTCTATTCTTTTGATTTATAAGGGATTTTGCCGATTTCGGCCTATTGGTTAAAAAATGA
GCTGATTTAACAAAAATTTAACGCGAATTTTAACAAAATATTAACGTTTACAATTTCAGGTGGCACTTTT
CGGGGAAATGTGCGCGGAACCCCTATTTGTTTATTTTTCTAAATACATTCAAATATGTATCCGCTCATGA
GACAATAACCCTGATAAATGCTTCAATAATATTGAAAAAGGAAGAGTATGAGTATTCAACATTTCCGTGT
CGCCCTTATTCCCTTTTTTGCGGCATTTTGCCTTCCTGTTTTTGCTCACCCAGAAACGCTGGTGAAAGTA
AAAGATGCTGAAGATCAGTTGGGTGCACGAGTGGGTTACATCGAACTGGATCTCAACAGCGGTAAGATCC
TTGAGAGTTTTCGCCCCGAAGAACGTTTTCCAATGATGAGCACTTTTAAAGTTCTGCTATGTGGCGCGGT
ATTATCCCGTATTGACGCCGGGCAAGAGCAACTCGGTCGCCGCATACACTATTCTCAGAATGACTTGGTT
GAGTACTCACCAGTCACAGAAAAGCATCTTACGGATGGCATGACAGTAAGAGAATTATGCAGTGCTGCCA
TAACCATGAGTGATAACACTGCGGCCAACTTACTTCTGACAACGATCGGAGGACCGAAGGAGCTAACCGC
TTTTTTGCACAACATGGGGGATCATGTAACTCGCCTTGATCGTTGGGAACCGGAGCTGAATGAAGCCATA
CCAAACGACGAGCGTGACACCACGATGCCTGCAGCAATGGCAACAACGTTGCGCAAACTATTAACTGGCG
AACTACTTACTCTAGCTTCCCGGCAACAATTAATAGACTGGATGGAGGCGGATAAAGTTGCAGGACCACT
TCTGCGCTCGGCCCTTCCGGCTGGCTGGTTTATTGCTGATAAATCTGGAGCCGGTGAGCGTGGGTCTCGC
GGTATCATTGCAGCACTGGGGCCAGATGGTAAGCCCTCCCGTATCGTAGTTATCTACACGACGGGGAGTC
AGGCAACTATGGATGAACGAAATAGACAGATCGCTGAGATAGGTGCCTCACTGATTAAGCATTGGTAACT
GTCAGACCAAGTTTACTCATATATACTTTAGATTGATTTAAAACTTCATTTTTAATTTAAAAGGATCTAG
GTGAAGATCCTTTTTGATAATCTCATGACCAAAATCCCTTAACGTGAGTTTTCGTTCCACTGAGCGTCAG
ACCCCGTAGAAAAGATCAAAGGATCTTCTTGAGATCCTTTTTTTCTGCGCGTAATCTGCTGCTTGCAAAC
AAAAAAACCACCGCTACCAGCGGTGGTTTGTTTGCCGGATCAAGAGCTACCAACTCTTTTTCCGAAGGTA
ACTGGCTTCAGCAGAGCGCAGATACCAAATACTGTCCTTCTAGTGTAGCCGTAGTTAGGCCACCACTTCA
AGAACTCTGTAGCACCGCCTACATACCTCGCTCTGCTAATCCTGTTACCAGTGGCTGCTGCCAGTGGCGA
TAAGTCGTGTCTTACCGGGTTGGACTCAAGACGATAGTTACCGGATAAGGCGCAGCGGTCGGGCTGAACG
GGGGGTTCGTGCACACAGCCCAGCTTGGAGCGAACGACCTACACCGAACTGAGATACCTACAGCGTGAGC
TATGAGAAAGCGCCACGCTTCCCGAAGGGAGAAAGGCGGACAGGTATCCGGTAAGCGGCAGGGTCGGAAC
AGGAGAGCGCACGAGGGAGCTTCCAGGGGGAAACGCCTGGTATCTTTATAGTCCTGTCGGGTTTCGCCAC
CTCTGACTTGAGCGTCGATTTTTGTGATGCTCGTCAGGGGGGCGGAGCCTATGGAAAAACGCCAGCAACG
CGGCCTTTTTACGGTTCCTGGCCTTTTGCTGGCCTTTTGCTCACATGTTCTTTCCTGCGTTATCCCCTGA
TTCTGTGGATAACCGTATTACCGCCTTTGAGTGAGCTGATACCGCTCGCCGCAGCCGAACGACCGAGCGC
AGCGAGTCAGTGAGCGAGGAAGCGGAAGAGCGCCTGATGCGGTATTTTCTCCTTACGCATCTGTGCGGTA
TTTCACACCGCATATATGGTGCACTCTCAGTACAATCTGCTCTGATGCCGCATAGTTAAGCCAGTATACA
CTCCGCTATCGCTACGTGACTGGGTCATGGCTGCGCCCCGACACCCGCCAACACCCGCTGACGCGCCCTG
ACGGGCTTGTCTGCTCCCGGCATCCGCTTACAGACAAGCTGTGACCGTCTCCGGGAGCTGCATGTGTCAG
AGGTTTTCACCGTCATCACCGAAACGCGCGAGGCAGCTGCGGTAAAGCTCATCAGCGTGGTCGTGAAGCG
ATTCACAGATGTCTGCCTGTTCATCCGCGTCCAGCTCGTTGAGTTTCTCCAGAAGCGTTAATGTCTGGCT
TCTGATAAAGCGGGCCATGTTAAGGGCGGTTTTTTCCTGTTTGGTCACTGATGCCTCCGTGTAAGGGGGA
TTTCTGTTCATGGGGGTAATGATACCGATGAAACGAGAGAGGATGCTCACGATACGGGTTACTGATGATG
AACATGCCCGGTTACTGGAACGTTGTGAGGGTAAACAACTGGCGGTATGGATGCGGCGGGACCAGAGAAA
AATCACTCAGGGTCAATGCCAGCGCTTCGTTAATACAGATGTAGGTGTTCCACAGGGTAGCCAGCAGCAT
CCTGCGATGCAGATCCGGAACATAATGGTGCAGGGCGCTGACTTCCGCGTTTCCAGACTTTACGAAACAC
GGAAACCGAAGACCATTCATGTTGTTGCTCAGGTCGCAGACGTTTTGCAGCAGCAGTCGCTTCACGTTCG
CTCGCGTATCGGTGATTCATTCTGCTAACCAGTAAGGCAACCCCGCCAGCCTAGCCGGGTCCTCAACGAC
AGGAGCACGATCATGCGCACCCGTGGGGCCGCCATGCCGGCGATAATGGCCTGCTTCTCGCCGAAACGTT
TGGTGGCGGGACCAGTGACGAAGGCTTGAGCGAGGGCGTGCAAGATTCCGAATACCGCAAGCGACAGGCC
GATCATCGTCGCGCTCCAGCGAAAGCGGTCCTCGCCGAAAATGACCCAGAGCGCTGCCGGCACCTGTCCT
ACGAGTTGCATGATAAAGAAGACAGTCATAAGTGCGGCGACGATAGTCATGCCCCGCGCCCACCGGAAGG
AGCTGACTGGGTTGAAGGCTCTCAAGGGCATCGGTCGAGATCCCGGTGCCTAATGAGTGAGCTAACTTAC
ATTAATTGCGTTGCGCTCACTGCCCGCTTTCCAGTCGGGAAACCTGTCGTGCCAGCTGCATTAATGAATC
GGCCAACGCGCGGGGAGAGGCGGTTTGCGTATTGGGCGCCAGGGTGGTTTTTCTTTTCACCAGTGAGACG
GGCAACAGCTGATTGCCCTTCACCGCCTGGCCCTGAGAGAGTTGCAGCAAGCGGTCCACGCTGGTTTGCC
CCAGCAGGCGAAAATCCTGTTTGATGGTGGTTAACGGCGGGATATAACATGAGCTGTCTTCGGTATCGTC
GTATCCCACTACCGAGATATCCGCACCAACGCGCAGCCCGGACTCGGTAATGGCGCGCATTGCGCCCAGC
GCCATCTGATCGTTGGCAACCAGCATCGCAGTGGGAACGATGCCCTCATTCAGCATTTGCATGGTTTGTT
GAAAACCGGACATGGCACTCCAGTCGCCTTCCCGTTCCGCTATCGGCTGAATTTGATTGCGAGTGAGATA
TTTATGCCAGCCAGCCAGACGCAGACGCGCCGAGACAGAACTTAATGGGCCCGCTAACAGCGCGATTTGC
TGGTGACCCAATGCGACCAGATGCTCCACGCCCAGTCGCGTACCGTCTTCATGGGAGAAAATAATACTGT
TGATGGGTGTCTGGTCAGAGACATCAAGAAATAACGCCGGAACATTAGTGCAGGCAGCTTCCACAGCAAT
GGCATCCTGGTCATCCAGCGGATAGTTAATGATCAGCCCACTGACGCGTTGCGCGAGAAGATTGTGCACC
GCCGCTTTACAGGCTTCGACGCCGCTTCGTTCTACCATCGACACCACCACGCTGGCACCCAGTTGATCGG
CGCGAGATTTAATCGCCGCGACAATTTGCGACGGCGCGTGCAGGGCCAGACTGGAGGTGGCAACGCCAAT
CAGCAACGACTGTTTGCCCGCCAGTTGTTGTGCCACGCGGTTGGGAATGTAATTCAGCTCCGCCATCGCC
GCTTCCACTTTTTCCCGCGTTTTCGCAGAAACGTGGCTGGCCTGGTTCACCACGCGGGAAACGGTCTGAT
AAGAGACACCGGCATACTCTGCGACATCGTATAACGTTACTGGTTTCACATTCACCACCCTGAATTGACT
CTCTTCCGGGCGCTATCATGCCATACCGCGAAAGGTTTTGCGCCATTCGATGGTGTCCGGGATCTCGACG
CTCTCCCTTATGCGACTCCTGCATTAGGAAGCAGCCCAGTAGTAGGTTGAGGCCGTTGAGCACCGCCGCC
GCAAGGAATGGTGCATGCAAGGAGATGGCGCCCAACAGTCCCCCGGCCACGGGGCCTGCCACCATACCCA
CGCCGAAACAAGCGCTCATGAGCCCGAAGTGGCGAGCCCGATCTTCCCCATCGGTGATGTCGGCGATATA
GGCGCCAGCAACCGCACCTGTGGCGCCGGTGATGCCGGCCACGATGCGTCCGGCGTAGAGGATCGAGATC
TCGATCCCGCGAAATTAATACGACTCACTATAGGGGAATTGTGAGCGGATAACAATTCCCCTCTAGAAAT
AATTTTGTTTAACTTTAAGAAGGAGATATACCATGGGCAGCAGCCATCATCATCATCATCACAGCAGCGG
CCTGGAAGTTCTGTTCCAGGGGCCCCAT
