>Addgene plasmid #49656 | pVRa03_1244 | depositor partial sequence | sequence record 73990 | ECF gene
ATGGCAGATAAACTGCTGATTAGCGAAGAAGAACTGCTGGAAGAACTGCGTGATCCGGCACGTCGTCGTA
TGGCATTTGAAAAAGTTGTGCGTCTGTATAACCGCAAACTGTATTGGCAGATTCGTCGCATGGTTCTGAG
CCATGATGATACCGATGATCTGCTGCAGAACACCTTTATGAAAGCATGGTCAGCACTGGATGGTTTTCGT
GGTGAAGCAAAACTGAGCACCTGGCTGTATCGTATTGCAATGTATGAAAGCCTGAATTTTCTGAAAAAAA
AGAAAATTGAAGATGATATGAGCATTAGCATTACCGATGAGAATAGCTATCTGCTGGATAATCTGACCGG
TGATGTGTATTTTGATGGTGATGAAGCCGAAATCACCTTTCAGAAAGCAATTCTGGAACTGCCGGATAAA
CAGCGTCTGGTTTTTAATCTGCGCTATTATGATGAGATGCCGTATGAAAAAATGGCAGAAATTACCGGCA
CCAGCGAAGGTGCACTGAAAGCAAGCTATCACCATGCAGTTAAAAAACTGGAACGTTTTCTGAGTCCGGA
TGATTAA
