>Addgene plasmid #49656 | pVRa03_1244 | depositor partial sequence | sequence record 73991 | pVRa backbone
GGATCCAAGCTTGCGGCCGCACTCGAGCACCACCACCACCACCACTGAGATCCGGCTGCTAACAAAGCCC
GAAAGGAAGCTGAGTTGGCTGCTGCCACCGCTGAGCAATAACTAGCATAACCCCTTGGGGCCTCTAAACG
GGTCTTGAGGGGTTTTTTGCTGAAAGGAGGAACTATATCCGGATTGGCGAATGGG
[124 nt withheld, positions 196-319]
C
[91 nt withheld, positions 321-411]
A
[49 nt withheld, positions 413-461]
CCTTTGACGTTGGAGTCCACGTTCTTT
[37 nt withheld, positions 489-525]
ACCCTATCTCGGTCTATTCTTTTGATTTATAAGGGATTTTGCCGATTTCGGCCTATTGGTTAAAAAATGA
GCTGATTTAACAAAAATTTAACGCGAATTTTAACAAAATATTAACGTTTACAATTTCAGGTGGCACTTTT
CGGGGAAATGTGCGCGGAACCCCTATTTGTTTATTTTTCTAAATACATTCAAATATGTATCCGCTCATGA
GACAATAACCCTGATAAATGCTTCAATAATATTGAAAAAGGAAGAGTATGAGTATTCAACATTTCCGTGT
CGCCCTTATTCCCTTTTTTGCGGCATTTTGCCTTCCTGTTTTTGCTCACCCAGAAACGCTGGTGAAAGTA
AAAGATGCTGAAGATCAGTTGGGTGCACGAGTGGGTTACATCGAACTGGATCTCAACAGCGGTAAGATCC
TTGAGAGTTTTCGCCCCGAAGAACGTTTTCCAATGATGAGCACTTTTAAAGTTCTGCTATGTGGCGCGGT
ATTATCCCGTATTGACGCCGGGCAAGAGCAACTCGGTCGCCGCATACACTATTCTCAGAATGACTTGGTT
GAGTACTCACCAGTCACAGAAAAGCATCTTACGGATGGCATGACAGTAAGAGAATTATGCAGTGCTGCCA
TAACCATGAGTGATAACACTGCGGCCAACTTACTTCTGACAACGATCGGAGGACCGAAGGAGCTAACCGC
TTTTTTGCACAACATGGGGGATCATGTAACTCGCCTTGATCGTTGGGAACCGGAGCTGAATGAAGCCATA
CCAAACGACGAGCGTGACACCACGATGCCTGCAGCAATGGCAACAACGTTGCGCAAACTATTAACTGGCG
AACTACTTACTCTAGCTTCCCGGCAACAATTAATAGACTGGATGGAGGCGGATAAAGTTGCAGGACCACT
TCTGCGCTCGGCCCTTCCGGCTGGCTGGTTTATTGCTGATAAATCTGGAGCCGGTGAGCGTGGGTCTCGC
GGTATCATTGCAGCACTGGGGCCAGATGGTAAGCCCTCCCGTATCGTAGTTATCTACACGACGGGGAGTC
AGGCAACTATGGATGAACGAAATAGACAGATCGCTGAGATAGGTGCCTCACTGATTAAGCATTGGTAACT
GTCAGACCAAGTTTACTCATATATACTTTAGATTGATTTAAAACTTCATTTTTAATTTAAAAGGATCTAG
GTGAAGATCCTTTTTGATAATCTCATGACCAAAATCCCTTAACGTGAGTTTTCGTTCCACTGAGCGTCAG
ACCCCGTAGAAAAGATCAAAGGATCTTCTTGAGATCCTTTTTTTCTGCGCGTAATCTGCTGCTTGCAAAC
AAAAAAACCACCGCTACCAGCGGTGGTTTGTTTGCCGGATCAAGAGCTACCAACTCTTTTTCCGAAGGTA
ACTGGCTTCAGCAGAGCGCAGATACCAAATACTGTCCTTCTAGTGTAGCCGTAGTTAGGCCACCACTTCA
AGAACTCTGTAGCACCGCCTACATACCTCGCTCTGCTAATCCTGTTACCAGTGGCTGCTGCCAGTGGCGA
TAAGTCGTGTCTTACCGGGTTGGACTCAAGACGATAGTTACCGGATAAGGCGCAGCGGTCGGGCTGAACG
GGGGGTTCGTGCACACAGCCCAGCTTGGAGCGAACGACCTACACCGAACTGAGATACCTACAGCGTGAGC
TATGAGAAAGCGCCACGCTTCCCGAAGGGAGAAAGGCGGACAGGTATCCGGTAAGCGGCAGGGTCGGAAC
AGGAGAGCGCACGAGGGAGCTTCCAGGGGGAAACGCCTGGTATCTTTATAGTCCTGTCGGGTTTCGCCAC
CTCTGACTTGAGCGTCGATTTTTGTGATGCTCGTCAGGGGGGCGGAGCCTATGGAAAAACGCCAGCAACG
CGGCCTTTTTACGGTTCCTGGCCTTTTGCTGGCCTTTTGCTCACATGTTCTTTCCTGCGTTATCCCCTGA
TTCTGTGGATAACCGTATTACCGCCTTTGAGTGAGCTGATACCGCTCGCCGCAGCCGAACGACCGAGCGC
AGCGAGTCAGTGAGCGAGGAAGCGGAAGAGCGCCTGATGCGGTATTTTCTCCTTACGCATCTGTGCGGTA
TTTCACACCGCATATATGGTGCACTCTCAGTACAATCTGCTCTGATGCCGCATAGTTAAGCCAGTATACA
CTCCGCTATCGCTACGTGACTGGGTCATGGCTGCGCCCCGACACCCGCCAACACCCGCTGACGCGCCCTG
ACGGGCTTGTCTGCTCCCGGCATCCGCTTACAGACAAGCTGTGACCGTCTCCGGGAGCTGCATGTGTCAG
AGGTTTTCACCGTCATCACCGAAACGCGCGAGGCAGCTGCGGTAAAGCTCATCAGCGTGGTCGTGAAGCG
ATTCACAGATGTCTGCCTGTTCATCCGCGTCCAGCTCGTTGAGTTTCTCCAGAAGCGTTAATGTCTGGCT
TCTGATAAAGCGGGCCATGTTAAGGGCGGTTTTTTCCTGTTTGGTCACTGATGCCTCCGTGTAAGGGGGA
TTTCTGTTCATGGGGGTAATGATACCGATGAAACGAGAGAGGATGCTCACGATACGGGTTACTGATGATG
AACATGCCCGGTTACTGGAACGTTGTGAGGGTAAACAACTGGCGGTATGGATGCGGCGGGACCAGAGAAA
AATCACTCAGGGTCAATGCCAGCGCTTCGTTAATACAGATGTAGGTGTTCCACAGGGTAGCCAGCAGCAT
CCTGCGATGCAGATCCGGAACATAATGGTGCAGGGCGCTGACTTCCGCGTTTCCAGACTTTACGAAACAC
GGAAACCGAAGACCATTCATGTTGTTGCTCAGGTCGCAGACGTTTTGCAGCAGCAGTCGCTTCACGTTCG
CTCGCGTATCGGTGATTCATTCTGCTAACCAGTAAGGCAACCCCGCCAGCCTAGCCGGGTCCTCAACGAC
AGGAGCACGATCATGCGCACCCGTGGGGCCGCCATGCCGGCGATAATGGCCTGCTTCTCGCCGAAACGTT
TGGTGGCGGGACCAGTGACGAAGGCTTGAGCGAGGGCGTGCAAGATTCCGAATACCGCAAGCGACAGGCC
GATCATCGTCGCGCTCCAGCGAAAGCGGTCCTCGCCGAAAATGACCCAGAGCGCTGCCGGCACCTGTCCT
ACGAGTTGCATGATAAAGAAGACAGTCATAAGTGCGGCGACGATAGTCATGCCCCGCGCCCACCGGAAGG
AGCTGACTGGGTTGAAGGCTCTCAAGGGCATCGGTCGAGATCCCGGTGCCTAATGAGTGAGCTAACTTAC
ATTAATTGCGTTGCGCTCACTGCCCGCTTTCCAGTCGGGAAACCTGTCGTGCCAGCTGCATTAATGAATC
GGCCAACGCGCGGGGAGAGGCGGTTTGCGTATTGGGCGCCAGGGTGGTTTTTCTTTTCACCAGTGAGACG
GGCAACAGCTGATTGCCCTTCACCGCCTGGCCCTGAGAGAGTTGCAGCAAGCGGTCCACGCTGGTTTGCC
CCAGCAGGCGAAAATCCTGTTTGATGGTGGTTAACGGCGGGATATAACATGAGCTGTCTTCGGTATCGTC
GTATCCCACTACCGAGATATCCGCACCAACGCGCAGCCCGGACTCGGTAATGGCGCGCATTGCGCCCAGC
GCCATCTGATCGTTGGCAACCAGCATCGCAGTGGGAACGATGCCCTCATTCAGCATTTGCATGGTTTGTT
GAAAACCGGACATGGCACTCCAGTCGCCTTCCCGTTCCGCTATCGGCTGAATTTGATTGCGAGTGAGATA
TTTATGCCAGCCAGCCAGACGCAGACGCGCCGAGACAGAACTTAATGGGCCCGCTAACAGCGCGATTTGC
TGGTGACCCAATGCGACCAGATGCTCCACGCCCAGTCGCGTACCGTCTTCATGGGAGAAAATAATACTGT
TGATGGGTGTCTGGTCAGAGACATCAAGAAATAACGCCGGAACATTAGTGCAGGCAGCTTCCACAGCAAT
GGCATCCTGGTCATCCAGCGGATAGTTAATGATCAGCCCACTGACGCGTTGCGCGAGAAGATTGTGCACC
GCCGCTTTACAGGCTTCGACGCCGCTTCGTTCTACCATCGACACCACCACGCTGGCACCCAGTTGATCGG
CGCGAGATTTAATCGCCGCGACAATTTGCGACGGCGCGTGCAGGGCCAGACTGGAGGTGGCAACGCCAAT
CAGCAACGACTGTTTGCCCGCCAGTTGTTGTGCCACGCGGTTGGGAATGTAATTCAGCTCCGCCATCGCC
GCTTCCACTTTTTCCCGCGTTTTCGCAGAAACGTGGCTGGCCTGGTTCACCACGCGGGAAACGGTCTGAT
AAGAGACACCGGCATACTCTGCGACATCGTATAACGTTACTGGTTTCACATTCACCACCCTGAATTGACT
CTCTTCCGGGCGCTATCATGCCATACCGCGAAAGGTTTTGCGCCATTCGATGGTGTCCGGGATCTCGACG
CTCTCCCTTATGCGACTCCTGCATTAGGAAGCAGCCCAGTAGTAGGTTGAGGCCGTTGAGCACCGCCGCC
GCAAGGAATGGTGCATGCAAGGAGATGGCGCCCAACAGTCCCCCGGCCACGGGGCCTGCCACCATACCCA
CGCCGAAACAAGCGCTCATGAGCCCGAAGTGGCGAGCCCGATCTTCCCCATCGGTGATGTCGGCGATATA
GGCGCCAGCAACCGCACCTGTGGCGCCGGTGATGCCGGCCACGATGCGTCCGGCGTAGAGGATCGAGATC
TCGATCCCGCGAAATTAATACGACTCACTATAGGGGAATTGTGAGCGGATAACAATTCCCCTCTAGAAAT
AATTTTGTTTAACTTTAAGAAGGAGATATACCATGGGCAGCAGCCATCATCATCATCATCACAGCAGCGG
CCTGGAAGTTCTGTTCCAGGGGCCCCAT
