>Addgene plasmid #49656 | pVRa03_1244 | addgene partial sequence | sequence record 75549 | pBRrevBam 5'-GGTGATGTCGGCGATATAGG-3'
ATGCCGGCCACGATGCGTCCGGCGTAGAGGATCGAGATCTCGATCCCGCGAAATTAATACGACTCACTAT
AGGGGAATTGTGAGCGGATAACAATTCCCCTCTAGAAATAATTTTGTTTAACTTTAAGAAGGAGATATAC
CATGGGCAGCAGCCATCATCATCATCATCACAGCAGCGGCCTGGAAGTTCTGTTCCAGGGGCCCCATATG
GCAGATAAACTGCTGATTAGCGAAGAAGAACTGCTGGAAGAACTGCGTGATCCGGCACGTCGTCGTATGG
CATTTGAAAAAGTTGTGCGTCTGTATAACCGCAAACTGTATTGGCAGATTCGTCGCATGGTTCTGAGCCA
TGATGATACCGATGATCTGCTGCAGAACACCTTTATGAAAGCATGGTCAGCACTGGATGGTTTTCGTGGT
GAAGCAAAACTGAGCACCTGGCTGTATCGTATTGCAATGTATGAAAGCCTGAATTTTCTGAAAAAAAAGA
AAATTGAAGATGATATGAGCATTAGCATTACCGATGAGAATAGCTATCTGCTGGATAATCTGACCGGTGA
TGTGTATTTTGATGGTGATGAAGCCGAAATCACCTTTCAGAAAGCAATTCTGGAACTGCCGGATAAACAG
CGTCTGGTTTTTAATCTGCGCTATTATGATGAGATGCCGTATGAAAAAATGGCAGAAATTACCGGCACCA
GCGAAGGTGCACTGAAAGCAAGCTATCACCATGCAGTTAAAAAACTGGAACGTTTTCTGAGTCCGGATGA
TTAAGGATCCAAGCTTGCGGCCGCACTCGAGCACCACCACCACCACCACTGAGATCCGGCTGCTAACAAA
GCCCGAAAGGAAGCTGAGTTGGCTGCTGCCACCGCTGAGCAATAACTAGCATAACCCCTTGGGGCCTCTA
AACGGGTCTTGAGGGGTTTTTTGCTGAAAGGAGGAACTATATCCGGATTGGCGAATGGGACGCGC
